>Addgene plasmid #129016 | pMM0655 | addgene full sequence | sequence record 261247 | Addgene NGS Result
TGATAAAATTCTGAAGAAAAAATAAAAAAATTTTCATACTTCTTGCTTTTATTTAAACCATTGAATGATT
TCTTTTGAACAAAACTACCTGTTTCACCAAAGGAAATAGAAAGAAAAAATCAATTAGAAGAAAACAAAAA
ACAAAAGATCTATGGCCCCCAAGAAGAAGAGGAAGGTTGGTATTCACGGGGGTACCCGCCCATATGCTTG
CCCTGTCGAGTCCTGCGATCGCCGCTTTTCTCGCTCGGATGAGCTTACCCGCCATATCCGCATCCATACC
GGTCAGAAGCCCTTCCAGTGTCGAATCTGCATGCGTAACTTCAGTCGTAGTGACCACCTTACCACCCACA
TCCGCACCCACACAGGCGAGAAGCCTTTTGCCTGTGACATTTGTGGGAGGAAGTTTGCCAGGAGTGATGA
ACGCAAGAGGCATACCAAAATCCATACAGGTGCTAGCTTCATGAAGATGGACAAAAAGACTATAGTTTGG
TTTAGAAGAGATCTAAGGATTGAGGATAATCCTGCATTAGCAGCAGCTGCTCACGAAGGATCTGTTTTTC
CTGTCTTCATTTGGTGTCCTGAAGAAGAAGGACAGTTTTATCCTGGAAGAGCTTCAAGATGGTGGATGAA
ACAATCACTTGCTCACTTATCTCAATCCTTGAAGGCTCTTGGATCTGACCTCACTTTAATCAAAACCCAC
AACACGATTTCAGCGATCTTGGATTGTATCCGCGTTACCGGTGCTACAAAAGTCGTCTTTAACCACCTCT
ATGATCCTGTTTCGTTAGTTCGGGACCATACCGTAAAGGAGAAGCTGGTGGAACGTGGGATCTCTGTGCA
AAGCTACAATGGAGATCTATTGTATGAACCGTGGGAGATATACTGCGAAAAGGGCAAACCTTTTACGAGT
TTCAATTCTTACTGGAAGAAATGCTTAGATATGTCGATTGAATCCGTTATGCTTCCTCCTCCTTGGCGGT
TGATGCCAATAACTGCAGCGGCTGAAGCGATTTGGGCGTGTTCGATTGAAGAACTAGGGCTGGAGAATGA
GGCCGAGAAACCGAGCAATGCGTTGTTAACTAGAGCTTGGAGTCCAGGATGGAGCAATGCTGATAAGTTA
CTAAATGAGTTCATCGAGAAGCAGTTGATAGATTATGCAAAGAACAGCAAGAAAGTTGTTGGGAATTCTA
CTTCACTACTTTCTCCGTATCTCCATTTCGGGGAAATAAGCGTCAGACACGTTTTCCAGTGTGCCCGGAT
GAAACAAATTATATGGGCAAGAGATAAGAACAGTGAAGGAGAAGAAAGTGCAGATCTTTTTCTTAGGGGA
ATCGGTTTAAGAGAGTATTCTCGGTATATATGTTTCAACTTCCCGTTTACTCACGAGCAATCGTTGTTGA
GTCATCTTCGGTTTTTCCCTTGGGATGCTGATGTTGATAAGTTCAAGGCCTGGAGACAAGGCAGGACCGG
TTATCCGTTGGTGGATGCCGGAATGAGAGAGCTTTGGGCTACCGGATGGATGCATAACAGAATAAGAGTG
ATTGTTTCAAGCTTTGCTGTGAAGTTTCTTCTCCTTCCATGGAAATGGGGAATGAAGTATTTCTGGGATA
CACTTTTGGATGCTGATTTGGAATGTGACATCCTTGGCTGGCAGTATATCTCTGGGAGTATCCCCGATGG
CCACGAGCTTGATCGCTTGGACAATCCCGCGTTACAAGGCGCCAAATATGACCCAGAAGGTGAGTACATA
AGGCAATGGCTTCCCGAGCTTGCGAGATTGCCAACTGAATGGATCCATCATCCATGGGACGCTCCTTTAA
CCGTACTCAAAGCTTCTGGTGTGGAACTCGGAACAAACTATGCGAAACCCATTGTAGACATCGACACAGC
TCGTGAGCTACTAGCTAAAGCTATTTCAAGAACCCGTGAAGCACAGATCATGATCGGAGCAGCAGCCCGG
GGATCCTAACTCGAGGCCAATTGGTGCGGCAATTGATAATAACGAAAATGTCTTTTAATGATCTGGGTAT
AATGAGGAATTTTCCGAACGTTTTTACTTTATATATATATATACATGTAACATATATTCTATACGCTATA
GAGAAAGGAAATTTTTCAATTAAAAAAAAAATAGAGAAAGAGTTTCACTTCTTGATTATCGCTAACACTA
ATGGTTGAAGTACTGCTACTTTAATTTTATGCTGGATGCACACACTGGCTTAAGATGACAACGCAGTTCG
AGTTTATCATTATCAATACTGCCATTTCAAAGAATACGTAAATAATTAATAGTAGTGATTTTCCTAACTT
TATTTAGTCAAAAAATTAGCCTTTTAATTCTGCTGTAACCCGTACATGCCCAAAATAGGGGGCGGGTTAC
ACAGAATATATAACATCGTAGGTGTCTGGGTGAACAGTTTATTCCTGGCATCCACTAAATATAATGGAGC
CCGCTTTTTAAGCTGGCATCCAGAAAAAAAAAGAATCCCAGCACCAAAATATTGTTTTCTTCACCAACCA
TCAGTTCATAGGTCCATTCTCTTAGCGCAACTACAGAGAACAGGGGCACAAACAGGCAAAAAACGGGCAC
AACCTCAATGGAGTGATGCAACCTGCCTGGAGTAAATGATGACACAAGGCAATTGACCCACGCATGTATC
TATCTCATTTTCTTACACCTTCTATTACCTTCTGCTCTCTCTGATTTGGAAAAAGCTGAAAAAAAAGGTT
GAAACCAGTTCCCTGAAATTATTCCCCTACTTGACTAATAAGTATATAAAGACGGTAGGTATTGATTGTA
ATTCTGTAAATCTATTTCTTAAACTTCTTAAATTCTACTTTTATAGTTAGTCTTTTTTTTAGTTTTAAAA
CACCAAGAACTTAGTTTCGAATAAACACACATAAACAAACAAAAGATCTATGGTGTCCAAAGGAGAGGAG
TTAATCAAGGAAAACATGAGAATGAAAGTTGTCATGGAGGGCTCCGTTAATGGTCACCAATTCAAGTGTA
CAGGGGAAGGTGAAGGTAATCCTTACATGGGTACACAAACTATGAGAATTAAAGTAATTGAAGGCGGACC
ACTACCATTTGCATTTGACATTCTGGCAACGTCATTCATGTACGGATCACGAACTTTCATCAAGTACCCT
AAAGGTATACCAGACTTTTTCAAGCAATCTTTTCCAGAGGGTTTTACATGGGAAAGGGTTACAAGATACG
AAGATGGGGGTGTCGTCACAGTTATGCAAGATACTTCATTAGAAGATGGCTGCCTTGTCTATCATGTGCA
AGTAAGAGGGGTGAATTTTCCTTCTAACGGACCTGTGATGCAGAAAAAGACCAAAGGTTGGGAACCAAAT
ACTGAAATGATGTACCCAGCTGATGGAGGTTTGAGAGGCTACACACACATGGCGCTTAAAGTTGATGGTG
GAGGTCATTTGTCTTGTAGTTTTGTTACCACTTATCGTTCTAAAAAGACTGTTGGCAATATCAAAATGCC
AGGAATACATGCTGTAGACCACAGACTAGAAAGACTCGAAGAGAGCGATAACGAAATGTTCGTTGTACAG
AGAGAGCATGCCGTAGCCAAATTTGCTGGCTTAGGCGGTGGTATGGATGAATTGTATAAGGGATCCTAAC
TCGAGGCGAATTTCTTATGATTTATGATTTTTATTATTAAATAAGTTATAAAAAAAATAAGTGTATACAA
ATTTTAAAGTGACTCTTAGGTTTTAAAACGAAAATTCTTATTCTTGAGTAACTCTTTCCTGTAGGTCAGG
TTGCTTTCTCAGGTATAGCATGAGGTCGCTCTTATTGACCACACCTCTACCGGCATGCCGAGCAAATGCC
TGCAAATCGCTCCCCATTTCGCTGAGCAGTTACAGAGATGTTACGAACCACTAGTGCACTGCAGTACACG
GTTTCCTTGAAATTTTTTTGATTCGGTAATCTCCGAACAGAAGGAAGAACGAAGGAAGGAGCACAGACTT
AGATTGGTATATATACGCATATGTAGTGTTGAAGAAACATGAAATTGCCCAGTATTCTTAACCCAACTGC
ACAGAACAAAAACGTGCAGGAAACGAAGATAAATCATGTCGAAAGCTACATATAAGGAACGTGCTGCTAC
TCATCCTAGTCCTGTTGCTGCCAAGCTATTTAATATCATGCACGAAAAGCAAACAAACTTGTGTGCTTCA
TTGGATGTTCGTACCACCAAGGAATTACTGGAGTTAGTTGAAGCATTAGGTCCCAAAATTTGTTTACTAA
AAACACATGTGGATATCTTGACTGATTTTTCCATGGAGGGCACAGTTAAGCCGCTAAAGGCATTATCCGC
CAAGTACAATTTTTTACTCTTCGAGGACAGAAAATTTGCTGACATTGGTAATACAGTCAAATTGCAGTAC
TCTGCGGGTGTATACAGAATAGCAGAATGGGCAGACATTACGAATGCACACGGTGTGGTGGGCCCAGGTA
TTGTTAGCGGTTTGAAGCAGGCGGCAGAAGAAGTAACAAAGGAACCTAGAGGCCTTTTGATGTTAGCAGA
ATTGTCATGCAAGGGCTCCCTATCTACTGGAGAATATACTAAGGGTACTGTTGACATTGCGAAGAGCGAC
AAAGATTTTGTTATCGGCTTTATTGCTCAAAGAGACATGGGTGGAAGAGATGAAGGTTACGATTGGTTGA
TTATGACACCCGGTGTGGGTTTAGATGACAAGGGAGATGCATTGGGTCAACAGTATAGAACCGTGGATGA
TGTGGTTTCTACAGGATCTGACATTATTATTGTTGGAAGAGGACTATTTGCAAAGGGAAGGGATGCTAAG
GTAGAGGGTGAACGTTACAGAAAAGCAGGCTGGGAAGCATATTTGAGAAGATGCGGCCAGCAAAACTAAA
AAACTGTATTATAAGTAAATGCATGTATACTAAACTCACAAATTAGAGCTTCAATTTAATTATATCAGTT
ATTACCCGAGTAGAGCACTTGAATCCACTGCCCCGGGAATCTCGGTCGTAATGATTTCTATAATGACGAA
AAAAAAAAAATTGGAAAGAAAAAGCTTCATGGCCTTTATAAAAAGGAACTATCCAATACCTCGCCAGAAC
CAAGTAACAGTATTTTACGGGGCACAAATCAAGAACAATAAGACAGGACTGTAAAGATGGACGCATTGAA
CTCCAAAGAACAACAAGAGTTCCAAAAAGTAGTGGAACAAAAGCAAATGAAGGATTTCATGCGTTTGTAC
TCTAATCTGGTAGAAAGATGTTTCACAGACTGTGTCAATGACTTCACAACATCAAAGCTAACCAATAAGG
AACAAACATGCATCATGAAGTGCTCAGAAAAGTTCTTGAAGCATAGCGAACGTGTAGGGCAGCGTTTCCA
AGAACAAAACGCTGCCTTGGGACAAGGCTTGGGCCGATAAGGTGTACTGGCGTATATATATCTAATTATG
TATCTCTGGTGTAGCCCATTTTTAGCATGTAAATATAAAGACCGAGCGGCCGCGTGTTACAACCAATTAA
CCAATTCTGATTAGAAAAACTCATCGAGCATCAAATGAAACTGCAATTTATTCATATCAGGATTATCAAT
ACCATATTTTTGAAAAAGCCGTTTCTGTAATGAAGGAGAAAACTCACCGAGGCAGTTCCATAGGATGGCA
AGATCCTGGTATCGGTCTGCGATTCCGACTCGTCCAACATCAATACAACCTATTAATTTCCCCTCGTCAA
AAATAAGGTTATCAAGTGAGAAATCACCATGAGTGACGACTGAATCCGGTGAGAATGGCAAAAGCTTATG
CATTTCTTTCCAGACTTGTTCAACAGGCCAGCCATTACGCTCGTCATCAAAATCACTCGCATCAACCAAA
CCGTTATTCATTCGTGATTGCGCCTGAGCGAGGCGAAATACGCGATCGCTGTTAAAAGGACAATTACAAA
CAGGAATCGAATGCAACCGGCGCAGGAACACTGCCAGCGCATCAACAATATTTTCACCTGAATCAGGATA
TTCTTCTAATACCTGGAATGCTGTTTTCCCGGGGATCGCAGTGGTGAGTAACCATGCATCATCAGGAGTA
CGGATAAAATGCTTGATGGTCGGAAGAGGCATAAATTCCGTCAGCCAGTTTAGTCTGACCATCTCATCTG
TAACATCATTGGCAACGCTACCTTTGCCATGTTTCAGAAACAACTCTGGCGCATCGGGCTTCCCATACAA
TCGATAGATTGTCGCACCTGATTGCCCGACATTATCGCGAGCCCATTTATACCCATATAAATCAGCATCC
ATGTTGGAATTTAATCGCGGCCTGGAGCAAGACGTTTCCCGTTGAATATGGCTCATAACACCCCTTGTAT
TACTGTTTATGTAAGCAGACAGTTTTATTGTTCATGATGATATATTTTTATCTTGTGCAATGTAACATCA
GAGATTTTGAGACACAACGTGGCTTTGTTGAATAAATCGAACTTTTGCTGAGTTGAAGGATCAGTCATGA
CCAAAATCCCTTAACGTGAGTTTTCGTTCCACTGAGCGTCAGACCCCGTAGAAAAGATCAAAGGATCTTC
TTGAGATCCTTTTTTTCTGCGCGTAATCTGCTGCTTGCAAACAAAAAAACCACCGCTACCAGCGGTGGTT
TGTTTGCCGGATCAAGAGCTACCAACTCTTTTTCCGAAGGTAACTGGCTTCAGCAGAGCGCAGATACCAA
ATACTGTTCTTCTAGTGTAGCCGTAGTTAGGCCACCACTTCAAGAACTCTGTAGCACCGCCTACATACCT
CGCTCTGCTAATCCTGTTACCAGTGGCTGCTGCCAGTGGCGATAAGTCGTGTCTTACCGGGTTGGACTCA
AGACGATAGTTACCGGATAAGGCGCAGCGGTCGGGCTGAACGGGGGGTTCGTGCACACAGCCCAGCTTGG
AGCGAACGACCTACACCGAACTGAGATACCTACAGCGTGAGCTATGAGAAAGCGCCACGCTTCCCGAAGG
GAGAAAGGCGGACAGGTATCCGGTAAGCGGCAGGGTCGGAACAGGAGAGCGCACGAGGGAGCTTCCAGGG
GGAAACGCCTGGTATCTTTATAGTCCTGTCGGGTTTCGCCACCTCTGACTTGAGCGTCGATTTTTGTGAT
GCTCGTCAGGGGGGCGGAGCCTATGGAAAAACGCCAGCAACGCGGCCTTTTTACGGTTCCTGGCCTTTTG
CTGGCCTTTTGCTCACATGTTCTTTCCTGCGTTATCCCCTGATTCTGTGGATAACCGTGCGGCCGCCAAT
GCTAAATTCGAGTGAAACACAGGAAGATCAGAAAATCCTCATTTCATCCATATTAACAATAATTTCAAAT
GTTTATTTGCATTATTTGAAACTAGGCAAGACAAGCAACGAAACGTTTTTGAAAATTTTGAGTATTTTCA
ATAAATTTGTAGAGGACTCAGATATTGAAAAAAAGCTACAGCAATTAATACTTGATAAGAAGAGTATTGA
GAAGGGCAACGGTTCATCATCTCATGGATCTGCACATGAACAAACACCAGAGTCAAACGACGTTGAAATT
GAGGCTACTGCGCCAATTGATGACAATACAGACGATGATAACAAACCGAAGTTATCTGATGTAGAAAAGG
ATTAAAGATGCTAAGAGATAGTGATGATATTTCATAAATAATGTAATTCTATATATGTTAATTACCTTTT
TTGCGAGGCATATTTATGGTGAAGGATAAGTTTTGACCATCAAAGAAGGTTAATGTGGCTGTGGTTTCAG
GGTCCATAAAGCCCACATGGATAACATTACCCCTGAATTCGCATCTAGACTGAACTGGCCGATAATTGCA
GACGAACGAAGAGGATGTCCAATATTTTTTTTAAGGAATAAGGATACTTCAAGACTAGATTCCCCCCTGC
ATTCCCATCAGAACCGTAAACCTTGGCGCTTTCCTTGGGAAGTATTCAAGAAGTGCCTTGTCCGGTTTCT
GTGGCTCACAAACCAGCGCGCCCGATATGGCTTTCTTTTCACTTATGAATGTACCAGTACGGGACAATTA
GAACGCTCCTGTAACAATCTCTTTGCAAATGTGGGGTTACATTCTAACCATGTCACACTGCTGACGAAAT
TCAAAGTAAAAAAAAATGGGACCACGTCTTGAGAACGATAGATTTTCTTTATTTTACATTGAACAGTCGT
TGTCTCAGCGCGCTTTATGTTTTCATTCATACTTCATATTATAAAATAACAAAAGAAGAATTTCATATTC
ACGCCCAAGAAATCAGGCTGCTTTCCAAATGCAATTGACACTTCATTAGCCATCACACAAAACTCTTTCT
TGCTGGAGCTTCTTTTAAAAAAGACCTCAGTACACCAAACACGTTACCCGACCTCGTTATTTTACGACAA
CTATGATAAAATTCTGAAGAAAAAATAAAAAAATTTTCATACTTCTTGCTTTTATTTAAACCATTGAATG
ATTTCTTTTGAACAAAACTACCTGTTTCACCAAAGGAAATAGAAAGAAAAAATCAATTAGAAGAAAACAA
AAAACAAAAGATCTATGGATAAAGCGGAATTAATTCCCGAGCCTCCAAAAAAGAAGAGAAAGGTCGAATT
GGGTACCGCCGCCTCGGAGCTCCACTTAGACGGCGAGGACGTGGCGATGGCGCATGCCGACGCGCTAGAC
GATTTCGATCTGGACATGTTGGGGGACGGGGATTCCCCGGGTCCGGGATTTACCCCCCACGACTCCGCCC
CCTACGGCGCTCTGGATATGGCCGACTTCGAGTTTGAGCAGATGTTTACCGATGCCCTTGGAATTGACGA
GTACGGTGGGTTTAATACGACTCACTATAGGGCGAGCGCCGAAGCTAGCGCCACCATGAATGGAGCTATA
GGAGGTGACCTTTTGCTCAATTTTCCTGACATGTCGGTCCTAGAGCGCCAAAGGGCTCACCTCAAGTACC
TCAATCCCACCTTTGATTCTCCTCTCGCCGGCTTCTTTGCCGATTCTTCAATGATTACCGGCGGCGAGAT
GGACAGCTATCTTTCGACTGCCGGTTTGAATCTTCCGATGATGTACGGTGAAACGACGGTGGAAGGTGAT
TCAAGACTCTCAATTTCGCCGGAAACGACGCTTGGGACTGGAAATTTCAAGAAACGGAAGTTTGATACAG
AGACTAAGGATTGTAATGAGAAGAAGAAGAAGATGACGATGAACAGAGATGACCTAGTAGAAGAAGGAGA
AGAAGAGAAGTCGAAAATAACAGAGCAAAACAATGGGAGCACAAAAAGCATCAAGAAGATGAAACACAAA
GCCAAGAAAGAAGAGAACAATTTCTCTAATGATTCATCTAAAGTGACGAAGGAATTGGAGAAAACGGATT
ATATTCATGTTCGTGCACGACGAGGCCAAGCCACTGATAGTCACAGCATAGCAGAACGAGTTAGAAGAGA
AAAGATCAGTGAGAGAATGAAGTTTCTACAAGATTTGGTTCCTGGATGCGACAAGATCACAGGCAAAGCA
GGGATGCTTGATGAAATCATTAACTATGTTCAGTCTCTTCAGAGACAAATCGAGTTCTTATCGATGAAAC
TAGCAATTGTGAATCCAAGGCCGGATTTTGATATGGATGACATTTTTGCCAAAGAGGTTGCCTCAACTCC
AATGACTGTGGTGCCATCTCCTGAAATGGTTCTTTCCGGTTATTCTCATGAGATGGTTCACTCTGGTTAT
TCTAGTGAGATGGTTAACTCCGGTTACCTTCATGTCAATCCAATGCAGCAAGTGAATACCAGTTCTGATC
CATTGTCATGCTTCAACAATGGCGAAGCTCCTTCGATGTGGGACTCTCATGTGCAGAATCTCTATGGCAA
TTTAGGAGTACCGGTCATCGAGCTCGAGCTGCAGATGAATCGTAGATACGGATCCTAACTCGAGAGCTTT
TGATTAAGCCTTCTAGTCCAAAAAACACGTTTTTTTGTCATTTATTTCATTTTCTTAGAATAGTTTAGTT
TATTCATTTTATAGTCACGAATGTTTTATGATTCTATATAGGGTTGCAAACAAGCATTTTTCATTTTATG
TTAAAACAATTTCAGGTTTACCTTTTATTCTGCTTGTGGTGACGCGTGTATCCGCCCGCTCTTTTGGTCA
CCCATGTATGCTGCCAAACCAGATGTCAACACAGCTACAACGAAGAGGATGTCCAATATTTTTTTTAAGG
AATAAGGATACTTCAAGACTAGATTCCCCCCTGCATTCCCATCAGAACCGTAAACCTTGGCGCTTTCCTT
GGGAAGTATTCAAGAAGTGCCTTGTCCGGTTTCTGTGGCTCACAAACCAGCGCGCCCGATATGGCTTTCT
TTTCACTTATGAATGTACCAGTACGGGACAATTAGAACGCTCCTGTAACAATCTCTTTGCAAATGTGGGG
TTACATTCTAACCATGTCACACTGCTGACGAAATTCAAAGTAAAAAAAAATGGGACCACGTCTTGAGAAC
GATAGATTTTCTTTATTTTACATTGAACAGTCGTTGTCTCAGCGCGCTTTATGTTTTCATTCATACTTCA
TATTATAAAATAACAAAAGAAGAATTTCATATTCACGCCCAAGAAATCAGGCTGCTTTCCAAATGCAATT
GACACTTCATTAGCCATCACACAAAACTCTTTCTTGCTGGAGCTTCTTTTAAAAAAGACCTCAGTACACC
AAACACGTTACCCGACCTCGTTATTTTACGACAACTA
Features (pLannotate 1.2.2; 15 found; start..end, strand, type, name):
    197..368     +  CDS            ZFHD1 (DNA binding domain) (fragment): composite human DNA-binding domain composed of domains from the transcription factors Zif268 and Oct-1 (Pomerantz et al., 1995)
    461..1954    +  CDS            CRY2PHR: N-terminal photolyase homology region of Arabidopsis thaliana cryptochrome 2 binds to CIB1 upon exposure to blue light (Kennedy et al., 2010)
   2247..2913    +  promoter       GAP promoter: S. cerevisiae TDH3; promoter for glyceraldehyde-3-phosphate dehydrogenase
   2920..3630    +  CDS            mRuby2: mRuby2 is a basic (constitutively fluorescent) red fluorescent protein published in 2012, derived from Entacmaea quadricolor. It has moderate acid sensitivity.
   3646..3833    +  terminator     ADH1 terminator: S. cerevisiae ADH1; transcription terminator for the S. cerevisiae alcohol dehydrogenase 1 (ADH1) gene
   3919..4095    +  promoter       URA3 promoter (fragment): S. cerevisiae URA3
   4096..4899    +  CDS            URA3: orotidine-5'-phosphate decarboxylase, required for uracil biosynthesis; S. cerevisiae URA3; yeast auxotrophic marker, counterselectable with 5-fluoroorotic acid (5-FOA)
   5167..5427    +  CDS            TIM9: TIM9_YEAST - Experimental evidence at protein level: Swiss-Prot protein existence level 1. Mitochondrial intermembrane chaperone that participates in the import and insertion of multi-pass transmembrane proteins into the mitochondrial inner membrane. Also required for the transfer of beta- barrel precursors from the TOM complex to the sorting and assembly machinery (SAM complex) of the outer membrane. Acts as a chaperone-like protein that protects the hydrophobic precursors from aggregation and guide them through the mitochondrial intermembrane space. Compared to TIM10, it may have a strong st
   5541..6356    -  CDS            KanR: aminoglycoside phosphotransferase; aph(3')-Ia; confers resistance to kanamycin in bacteria or G418 (Geneticin®) in eukaryotes
   6581..7169    +  rep_origin     ori: high-copy-number ColE1/pMB1/pBR322/pUC origin of replication
   7276..7632    +  CDS            GEA2 (fragment): GEA2_YEAST - Experimental evidence at protein level: Swiss-Prot protein existence level 1. Activates the ARF proteins by exchanging bound GDP for free GTP. Plays a role in maintaining mitochondrial morphology (PubMed:25190516). From Saccharomyces cerevisiae (strain ATCC 204508 / S288c) (Baker's yeast).
   8585..8604    +  CDS            SV40 NLS (fragment): nuclear localization signal of SV40 (simian virus 40) large T antigen
   8627..8830    +  CDS            VP16 AD (fragment): transcriptional activation domain of herpes simplex virus protein VP16 (Triezenberg et al., 1988; Cousens et al., 1989); UL48
   8833..8851    +  promoter       T7 promoter: promoter for bacteriophage T7 RNA polymerase
   8876..9880    +  CDS            BHLH63: BH063_ARATH - Also known as CIB1, EN84. Experimental evidence at protein level: Swiss-Prot protein existence level 1. Transcription factor that binds DNA to G box 5'-CACGTG-3' and, to a lower extent, to E-box 5'-CANNTG-3' in vitro. Binds to chromatin DNA of the FT gene and promotes its expression, and thus triggers flowering in response to blue light. From Arabidopsis thaliana (Mouse-ear cress).
