[The description below was written by a language model from this plasmid's Addgene catalogue record and pLannotate feature annotations shown in this document.]
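Description:
pMM0655 is a yeast integrating expression plasmid of about 10.7 kb from a yeast optogenetic toolkit for light-controlled gene expression in Saccharomyces cerevisiae. It is propagated in E. coli through a high-copy ColE1-type origin with kanamycin resistance. No yeast replication origin is annotated. Instead, the payload is flanked by 5' and 3' URA3 homology regions, and the annotated GEA2 and TIM9 fragments, which sit at the positions of these homology arms, presumably reflect chromosomal sequence neighbouring URA3. A complete URA3 promoter and coding sequence provides uracil prototrophy selection, which is counterselectable with 5-FOA. No named backbone is recorded, and the cloning sites are listed as unknown.

The insert carries three transcription units. In the first, the medium-strength RPL18B promoter drives an SV40 NLS-VP16 activation domain-CIB1 fusion ending in the ENO1 terminator. CIB1 is annotated as Arabidopsis BHLH63. In the second, another RPL18B promoter drives an SV40 NLS-tagged zinc-finger DNA-binding domain fused to CRY2PHR, with the SSA1 terminator. That DNA-binding domain is picked up as a partial ZFHD1/Zif268-type match. Blue light induces CRY2PHR to bind CIB1, which assembles a split transcription factor at the zinc finger's target sites. The third unit expresses the red fluorescent protein mRuby2 from the strong constitutive TDH3 (GAP) promoter with the ADH1 terminator. Because this reporter is constitutive rather than light-responsive, the plasmid serves as a control for integrating the optogenetic machinery alongside a strongly expressed reporter. A short T7 promoter match lies between VP16 and CIB1, and it is most likely linker sequence rather than a functional element. The RPL18B promoters and the ENO1 and SSA1 terminators are named in the insert description but were not detected in the automated feature table.
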