Addgene plasmid #129016: pMM0655
Purpose: Control for optogenetic machinery (pMEDIUM-VP16-CIB1/pMEDIUM-ZCRY2PHR) integration with pSTRONG-mRUBY2 reporter
Depositing lab: Megan McClean. Depositing organization: University of Wisconsin, Madison. Publication: A yeast optogenetic toolkit (yOTK) for gene expression control in Saccharomyces cerevisiae. An-Adirekkun JM, Stewart CJ, Geller SH, Patel MT, Melendez J, Oakes BL, Noyes MB, McClean MN. Biotechnol Bioeng. 2019 Dec 2. doi: 10.1002/bit.27234. PubMed 31788779.
Backbone
  Vector backbone: NA
  Vector type: Yeast Expression
Growth in bacteria
  Bacterial resistance: Kanamycin, 50 μg/mL
  Growth temperature: 37°C
  Growth strain: DH5alpha
  Copy number: High Copy
Gene/Insert
  Gene/Insert name: 5' URA3-pRPL18B-SV40NLS-VP16-CIB1-tENO1-pRPL18B-SV40NLS-ZCRY2PHR-tSSA1-pTDH3-mRUBY2-tADH1-URA3 URA3 3'-KanR-ColE1
  Species: S. cerevisiae (budding yeast)
  Cloning method: Restriction Enzyme; 5′ cloning site unknown (unknown if destroyed); 3′ cloning site unknown (unknown if destroyed)
Terms and licenses: Academic/Nonprofit Terms; Industry Terms: Not Available to Industry
How to cite: pMM0655 was a gift from Megan McClean (Addgene plasmid # 129016 ; http://n2t.net/addgene:129016 ; RRID:Addgene_129016)
